>Addgene plasmid #158356 | MAC-SARS-CoV-2 NSP5 | addgene full sequence | sequence record 316756 | Addgene NGS Result
GACATTGATTATTGACTAGTTATTAATAGTAATCAATTACGGGGTCATTAGTTCATAGCCCATATATGGA
GTTCCGCGTTACATAACTTACGGTAAATGGCCCGCCTGGCTGACCGCCCAACGACCCCCGCCCATTGACG
TCAATAATGACGTATGTTCCCATAGTAACGCCAATAGGGACTTTCCATTGACGTCAATGGGTGGAGTATT
TACGGTAAACTGCCCACTTGGCAGTACATCAAGTGTATCATATGCCAAGTACGCCCCCTATTGACGTCAA
TGACGGTAAATGGCCCGCCTGGCATTATGCCCAGTACATGACCTTATGGGACTTTCCTACTTGGCAGTAC
ATCTACGTATTAGTCATCGCTATTACCATGGTGATGCGGTTTTGGCAGTACATCAATGGGCGTGGATAGC
GGTTTGACTCACGGGGATTTCCAAGTCTCCACCCCATTGACGTCAATGGGAGTTTGTTTTGGCACCAAAA
TCAACGGGACTTTCCAAAATGTCGTAACAACTCCGCCCCATTGACGCAAATGGGCGGTAGGCGTGTACGG
TGGGAGGTCTATATAAGCAGAGCTCTCCCTATCAGTGATAGAGATCTCCCTATCAGTGATAGAGATCGTC
GACGAGCTCGTTTAGTGAACCGTCAGATCGCCTGGAGACGCCATCCACGCTGTTTTGACCTCCATAGAAG
ACACCGGGACCGATCCAGCCTCCGGACTCTAGCGTTTAAACTTAAGCTTGGTACCGAGCTCGGATCCACT
AGTCCAGTGTGGTGGAATTCTGCAGATATCAACAAGTTTGTACAAAAAAGTTGGCATG
[918 nt withheld, positions 829-1746]
TACCCAACTTTCTTGTACAAAGTGGTTGATATCAAGGCCGCCGACATCACCAGCCTGTACAAGAAAGTGG
GGTGGAGCCATCCCCAGTTCGAGAAGGGCGGAGGATCTGGCGGCGGAAGCGGCGGAGGAAGCTGGTCCCA
CCCTCAGTTTGAGAAAGGCACCGAGCTGGGCAGCACCATGGCCAGCTACCCCTACGACGTGCCCGACTAC
GCCAAGGACAACACCGTGCCCCTGAAGCTGATCGCCCTGCTGGCCAACGGCGAGTTCCACTCTGGCGAGC
AGCTGGGCGAGACACTGGGCATGAGCAGAGCCGCCATCAACAAGCACATCCAGACCCTGCGGGACTGGGG
CGTGGACGTGTTCACAGTGCCCGGCAAGGGCTACAGCCTGCCCGAGCCCATCCAGCTGCTGAACGCCAAG
CAGATCCTGGGCCAGCTGGATGGCGGATCTGTGGCCGTGCTGCCCGTGATCGACAGCACCAACCAGTATC
TGCTCGACCGGATCGGCGAGCTGAAGTCCGGCGACGCCTGTATCGCCGAGTACCAGCAGGCCGGCAGAGG
CGGCAGGGGCAGAAAGTGGTTCAGCCCCTTCGGCGCCAACCTGTACCTGAGCATGTTCTGGAGACTGGAA
CAGGGCCCAGCCGCCGCTATTGGCCTGAGCCTGGTCATCGGCATCGTGATGGCCGAGGTGCTGCGGAAGC
TGGGCGCCGACAAAGTGCGCGTGAAGTGGCCCAACGACCTGTATCTGCAGGACCGGAAGCTGGCCGGCAT
CCTGGTGGAACTGACCGGCAAAACAGGCGACGCCGCCCAGATCGTGATCGGCGCTGGCATCAACATGGCC
ATGCGGCGGGTGGAAGAGAGCGTGGTCAACCAGGGCTGGATCACCCTGCAGGAAGCCGGCATCAACCTGG
ACCGGAACACCCTGGCCGCCATGCTGATCAGAGAGCTGAGAGCCGCCCTGGAACTGTTCGAGCAGGAAGG
CCTGGCCCCCTACCTGAGCAGATGGGAGAAGCTGGACAACTTCATCAACCGGCCCGTGAAACTGATCATC
GGCGACAAAGAGATCTTCGGCATCAGCCGGGGCATCGACAAGCAGGGGGCCCTGCTCCTGGAACAGGACG
GCATCATCAAGCCCTGGATGGGCGGCGAGATCAGCCTGCGGAGCGCCGAGAAGTGATGACTCGAGTCTAG
AGGGCCCGTTTAAACCCGCTGATCAGCCTCGACTGTGCCTTCTAGTTGCCAGCCATCTGTTGTTTGCCCC
TCCCCCGTGCCTTCCTTGACCCTGGAAGGTGCCACTCCCACTGTCCTTTCCTAATAAAATGAGGAAATTG
CATCGCATTGTCTGAGTAGGTGTCATTCTATTCTGGGGGGTGGGGTGGGGCAGGACAGCAAGGGGGAGGA
TTGGGAAGACAATAGCAGGCATGCTGGGGATGCGGTGGGCTCTATGGCTTCTGAGGCGGAAAGAACCAGC
TGGGGCTCTAGGGGGTATCCCC
[124 nt withheld, positions 3239-3362]
C
[91 nt withheld, positions 3364-3454]
AGGGTGATGGTTCACGTACCTAGAAGTTCCTATTCCGAAGTTCCTATTCTCTAGAAAGTATAGGAACTTC
CTTGGCCAAAAAGCCTGAACTCACCGCGACGTCTGTCGAGAAGTTTCTGATCGAAAAGTTCGACAGCGTC
TCCGACCTGATGCAGCTCTCGGAGGGCGAAGAATCTCGTGCTTTCAGCTTCGATGTAGGAGGGCGTGGAT
ATGTCCTGCGGGTAAATAGCTGCGCCGATGGTTTCTACAAAGATCGTTATGTTTATCGGCACTTTGCATC
GGCCGCGCTCCCGATTCCGGAAGTGCTTGACATTGGGGAATTCAGCGAGAGCCTGACCTATTGCATCTCC
CGCCGTGCACAGGGTGTCACGTTGCAAGACCTGCCTGAAACCGAACTGCCCGCTGTTCTGCAGCCGGTCG
CGGAGGCCATGGATGCGATCGCTGCGGCCGATCTTAGCCAGACGAGCGGGTTCGGCCCATTCGGACCGCA
AGGAATCGGTCAATACACTACATGGCGTGATTTCATATGCGCGATTGCTGATCCCCATGTGTATCACTGG
CAAACTGTGATGGACGACACCGTCAGTGCGTCCGTCGCGCAGGCTCTCGATGAGCTGATGCTTTGGGCCG
AGGACTGCCCCGAAGTCCGGCACCTCGTGCACGCGGATTTCGGCTCCAACAATGTCCTGACGGACAATGG
CCGCATAACAGCGGTCATTGACTGGAGCGAGGCGATGTTCGGGGATTCCCAATACGAGGTCGCCAACATC
TTCTTCTGGAGGCCGTGGTTGGCTTGTATGGAGCAGCAGACGCGCTACTTCGAGCGGAGGCATCCGGAGC
TTGCAGGATCGCCGCGGCTCCGGGCGTATATGCTCCGCATTGGTCTTGACCAACTCTATCAGAGCTTGGT
TGACGGCAATTTCGATGATGCAGCTTGGGCGCAGGGTCGATGCGACGCAATCGTCCGATCCGGAGCCGGG
ACTGTCGGGCGTACACAAATCGCCCGCAGAAGCGCGGCCGTCTGGACCGATGGCTGTGTAGAAGTACTCG
CCGATAGTGGAAACCGACGCCCCAGCACTCGTCCGAGGGCAAAGGAATAGCACGTACTACGAGATTTCGA
TTCCACCGCCGCCTTCTATGAAAGGTTGGGCTTCGGAATCGTTTTCCGGGACGCCGGCTGGATGATCCTC
CAGCGCGGGGATCTCATGCTGGAGTTCTTCGCCCACCCCAACTTGTTTATTGCAGCTTATAATGGTTACA
AATAAAGCAATAGCATCACAAATTTCACAAATAAAGCATTTTTTTCACTGCATTCTAGTTGTGGTTTGTC
CAAACTCATCAATGTATCTTATCATGTCTGTATACCGTCGACCTCTAGCTAGAGCTTGGCGTAATCATGG
TCATAGCTGTTTCCTGTGTGAAATTGTTATCCGCTCACAATTCCACACAACATACGAGCCGGAAGCATAA
AGTGTAAAGCCTGGGGTGCCTAATGAGTGAGCTAACTCACATTAATTGCGTTGCGCTCACTGCCCGCTTT
CCAGTCGGGAAACCTGTCGTGCCAGCTGCATTAATGAATCGGCCAACGCGCGGGGAGAGGCGGTTTGCGT
ATTGGGCGCTCTTCCGCTTCCTCGCTCACTGACTCGCTGCGCTCGGTCGTTCGGCTGCGGCGAGCGGTAT
CAGCTCACTCAAAGGCGGTAATACGGTTATCCACAGAATCAGGGGATAACGCAGGAAAGAACATGTGAGC
AAAAGGCCAGCAAAAGGCCAGGAACCGTAAAAAGGCCGCGTTGCTGGCGTTTTTCCATAGGCTCCGCCCC
CCTGACGAGCATCACAAAAATCGACGCTCAAGTCAGAGGTGGCGAAACCCGACAGGACTATAAAGATACC
AGGCGTTTCCCCCTGGAAGCTCCCTCGTGCGCTCTCCTGTTCCGACCCTGCCGCTTACCGGATACCTGTC
CGCCTTTCTCCCTTCGGGAAGCGTGGCGCTTTCTCATAGCTCACGCTGTAGGTATCTCAGTTCGGTGTAG
GTCGTTCGCTCCAAGCTGGGCTGTGTGCACGAACCCCCCGTTCAGCCCGACCGCTGCGCCTTATCCGGTA
ACTATCGTCTTGAGTCCAACCCGGTAAGACACGACTTATCGCCACTGGCAGCAGCCACTGGTAACAGGAT
TAGCAGAGCGAGGTATGTAGGCGGTGCTACAGAGTTCTTGAAGTGGTGGCCTAACTACGGCTACACTAGA
AGAACAGTATTTGGTATCTGCGCTCTGCTGAAGCCAGTTACCTTCGGAAAAAGAGTTGGTAGCTCTTGAT
CCGGCAAACAAACCACCGCTGGTAGCGGTGGTTTTTTTGTTTGCAAGCAGCAGATTACGCGCAGAAAAAA
AGGATCTCAAGAAGATCCTTTGATCTTTTCTACGGGGTCTGACGCTCAGTGGAACGAAAACTCACGTTAA
GGGATTTTGGTCATGAGATTATCAAAAAGGATCTTCACCTAGATCCTTTTAAATTAAAAATGAAGTTTTA
AATCAATCTAAAGTATATATGAGTAAACTTGGTCTGACAGTTACCAATGCTTAATCAGTGAGGCACCTAT
CTCAGCGATCTGTCTATTTCGTTCATCCATAGTTGCCTGACTCCCCGTCGTGTAGATAACTACGATACGG
GAGGGCTTACCATCTGGCCCCAGTGCTGCAATGATACCGCGAGACCCACGCTCACCGGCTCCAGATTTAT
CAGCAATAAACCAGCCAGCCGGAAGGGCCGAGCGCAGAAGTGGTCCTGCAACTTTATCCGCCTCCATCCA
GTCTATTAATTGTTGCCGGGAAGCTAGAGTAAGTAGTTCGCCAGTTAATAGTTTGCGCAACGTTGTTGCC
ATTGCTACAGGCATCGTGGTGTCACGCTCGTCGTTTGGTATGGCTTCATTCAGCTCCGGTTCCCAACGAT
CAAGGCGAGTTACATGATCCCCCATGTTGTGCAAAAAAGCGGTTAGCTCCTTCGGTCCTCCGATCGTTGT
CAGAAGTAAGTTGGCCGCAGTGTTATCACTCATGGTTATGGCAGCACTGCATAATTCTCTTACTGTCATG
CCATCCGTAAGATGCTTTTCTGTGACTGGTGAGTACTCAACCAAGTCATTCTGAGAATAGTGTATGCGGC
GACCGAGTTGCTCTTGCCCGGCGTCAATACGGGATAATACCGCGCCACATAGCAGAACTTTAAAAGTGCT
CATCATTGGAAAACGTTCTTCGGGGCGAAAACTCTCAAGGATCTTACCGCTGTTGAGATCCAGTTCGATG
TAACCCACTCGTGCACCCAACTGATCTTCAGCATCTTTTACTTTCACCAGCGTTTCTGGGTGAGCAAAAA
CAGGAAGGCAAAATGCCGCAAAAAAGGGAATAAGGGCGACACGGAAATGTTGAATACTCATACTCTTCCT
TTTTCAATATTATTGAAGCATTTATCAGGGTTATTGTCTCATGAGCGGATACATATTTGAATGTATTTAG
AAAAATAAACAAATAGGGGTTCCGCGCACATTTCCCCGAAAAGTGCCACCTGACGTCGACGGATCGGGAG
ATCTCCCGATCCCCTATGGTGCACTCTCAGTACAATCTGCTCTGATGCCGCATAGTTAAGCCAGTATCTG
CTCCCTGCTTGTGTGTTGGAGGTCGCTGAGTAGTGCGCGAGCAAAATTTAAGCTACAACAAGGCAAGGCT
TGACCGACAATTGCATGAAGAATCTGCTTAGGGTTAGGCGTTTTGCGCTGCTTCGCGATGTACGGGCCAG
ATATACGCGTT
Features (pLannotate 1.2.2; 23 found; start..end, strand, type, name):
      1..380     +  enhancer       CMV enhancer: human cytomegalovirus immediate early enhancer
    381..584     +  promoter       CMV promoter: human cytomegalovirus (CMV) immediate early promoter
    586..605     +  promoter       PLtetO-1 promoter (fragment): modified phage lambda PL promoter with tet operator sites (Lutz and Bujard, 1997)
    607..626     +  promoter       PLtetO-1 promoter (fragment): modified phage lambda PL promoter with tet operator sites (Lutz and Bujard, 1997)
    634..667     +  promoter       TRE3GV promoter (fragment): 3rd-generation Tet-responsive promoter that can be activated by binding of Tet-On® 3G, optimized for retroviral and lentiviral vectors
    802..1746    +  CDS            R1A_SARS2 (fragment) (sequence partly withheld): Experimental evidence at protein level: Swiss-Prot protein existence level 1. [Non-structural protein 10]: Plays a pivotal role in viral transcription by stimulating both nsp14 3'-5' exoribonuclease and nsp16 2'-O-methyltransferase activities. Therefore plays an essential role in viral mRNAs cap methylation. From Severe acute respiratory syndrome coronavirus 2 (2019-nCoV) (SARS-CoV-2).
   1748..1772    -  protein_bind   attB2: mutant version of attB; recombination site for the Gateway® BP reaction BP Clonase™
   1960..2919    +  CDS            birA: BIRA_ECOLI - Also known as bioR, dhbB. Experimental evidence at protein level: Swiss-Prot protein existence level 1. Acts both as a biotin--[acetyl-CoA-carboxylase] ligase and a biotin-operon repressor. In the presence of ATP, BirA activates biotin to form the BirA-biotinyl-5'-adenylate (BirA-bio-5'-AMP or holoBirA) complex. HoloBirA can either transfer the biotinyl moiety to the biotin carboxyl carrier protein (BCCP) subunit of acetyl-CoA carboxylase, or bind to the biotin operator site and inhibit transcription of the operon. From Escherichia coli (strain K12).
   2969..3193    +  polyA_signal   bGH poly(A) signal: bovine growth hormone polyadenylation signal
   3197..3218    +  promoter       SV40 promoter (fragment): SV40 enhancer and early promoter
   3239..3472    +  rep_origin     f1 ori (fragment) (sequence partly withheld): f1 bacteriophage origin of replication; arrow indicates direction of (+) strand synthesis
   3477..3524    +  protein_bind   FRT: FLP-mediated recombination occurs in the 8-bp core sequence TCTAGAAA (Turan and Bode, 2011). FLP recombinase from the Saccharomyces cerevisiae 2μ plasmid
   3532..4554    +  CDS            HygR: aminoglycoside phosphotransferase from E. coli; aph(4)-Ia; confers resistance to hygromycin
   4564..4689    +  CDS            ble (fragment): BLE_KLEPN - Experimental evidence at protein level: Swiss-Prot protein existence level 1. Binding protein with a strong affinity to the bleomycin family of antibiotics. Binds to CL990; an antimitotic-antibiotic compound. From Klebsiella pneumoniae.
   4684..4805    +  polyA_signal   SV40 poly(A) signal: SV40 polyadenylation signal
   4878..4894    -  protein_bind   lac operator: The lac repressor binds to the lac operator to inhibit transcription in E. coli. This inhibition can be relieved by adding lactose or isopropyl-β-D-thiogalactopyranoside (IPTG). lac repressor encoded by lacI
   4902..4932    -  promoter       lac promoter: promoter for the E. coli lac operon
   4947..4968    -  protein_bind   CAP binding site: CAP binding activates transcription in the presence of cAMP. E. coli catabolite activator protein
   4981..5073    -  CDS            lacI (fragment): lac repressor; lacI; The lac repressor binds to the lac operator to inhibit transcription in E. coli. This inhibition can be relieved by adding lactose or isopropyl-β-D-thiogalactopyranoside (IPTG).
   5256..5844    -  rep_origin     ori: high-copy-number ColE1/pMB1/pBR322/pUC origin of replication
   6015..6875    -  CDS            AmpR: β-lactamase; bla; confers resistance to ampicillin, carbenicillin, and related antibiotics
   6876..6980    -  promoter       AmpR promoter: bla
   7039..7091    -  misc_feature   bom (fragment): basis of mobility region from pBR322
