[The description below was written by a language model from this plasmid's Addgene catalogue record and pLannotate feature annotations shown in this document.]
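Description:
MAC-SARS-CoV-2 NSP5 is a mammalian expression plasmid built by Gateway cloning into the MAC-tag-C backbone, placing the SARS-CoV-2 non-structural protein 5 coding region (a segment of the ORF1ab polyprotein) upstream of a C-terminal MAC-tag. In bacteria it is maintained as a high-copy plasmid through a ColE1/pUC-type origin and selected with ampicillin via the β-lactamase gene. A fragment of the f1 origin and remnants of lac regulatory sequence are also present as backbone carry-over.

Expression is driven by the CMV enhancer and promoter, followed immediately by short sequences annotated as tet operator-containing fragments. This arrangement is consistent with a tetracycline-regulated CMV promoter that would be repressed in cells expressing the Tet repressor, although the record does not state this explicitly. The viral open reading frame matches the SARS-CoV-2 replicase polyprotein 1a; the automated annotation's functional text refers to nsp10, but that is generic text for the polyprotein entry rather than a description of this insert. It is followed by an attB2 Gateway recombination scar and then an E. coli birA-derived biotin ligase coding sequence, which forms the proximity-labelling part of the tag, with a bGH polyadenylation signal terminating the transcript. Other components of the MAC-tag are not individually annotated in the feature table.

Downstream, an FRT site sits directly ahead of a hygromycin resistance gene with no evident complete promoter. This layout is typical of FLP-mediated integration into a genomic FRT landing site, which would allow hygromycin selection of stable lines. The deposit's stated purpose is MAC-tagged gene expression, and the associated work combines affinity purification and proximity biotinylation with mass spectrometry to map protein interaction networks, here for the viral NSP5 protein.
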