Addgene plasmid #158356: MAC-SARS-CoV-2 NSP5
Purpose: MAC-tagged gene expression
Depositing lab: Markku Varjosalo. Depositing organization: University of Helsinki, Institute of Biotechnology. Publication: Combined proximity labeling and affinity purification-mass spectrometry workflow for mapping and visualizing protein interaction networks. Liu X, Salokas K, Weldatsadik RG, Gawriyski L, Varjosalo M. Nat Protoc. 2020 Aug 10. pii: 10.1038/s41596-020-0365-x. doi: 10.1038/s41596-020-0365-x. PubMed 32778839.
Backbone
  Vector backbone: MAC-tag-C (#108077)
  Vector type: Mammalian Expression
Growth in bacteria
  Bacterial resistance: Ampicillin, 100 μg/mL
  Growth temperature: 37°C
  Growth strain: DH5alpha
  Copy number: High Copy
Gene/Insert
  Gene/Insert name: SARS-CoV-2 NSP5
  Species: Other
  Entrez Gene: ORF1ab (a.k.a. GU280_gp01)
  Tag / fusion protein: MAC-tag (C terminal on backbone)
  Cloning method: Gateway Cloning
Terms and licenses: Academic/Nonprofit Terms; Industry Terms
How to cite: MAC-SARS-CoV-2 NSP5 was a gift from Markku Varjosalo (Addgene plasmid # 158356 ; http://n2t.net/addgene:158356 ; RRID:Addgene_158356)
